>Addgene plasmid #84505 | V1-MESA-45F-Tev-MS2-p65-HSF1 | addgene full sequence | sequence record 176273 | Addgene NGS Result
TGCGCTCACTGCCCGCTTTCCAGTCGGGAAACCTGTCGTGCCAGCTGCATTAATGAATCGGCCAACGCGC
GGGGAGAGGCGGTTTGCGTATTGGGCGCTCTTCCGCTTCCTCGCTCACTGACTCGCTGCGCTCGGTCGTT
CGGCTGCGGCGAGCGGTATCAGCTCACTCAAAGGCGGTAATACGGTTATCCACAGAATCAGGGGATAACG
CAGGAAAGAACATGTGAGCAAAAGGCCAGCAAAAGGCCAGGAACCGTAAAAAGGCCGCGTTGCTGGCGTT
TTTCCATAGGCTCCGCCCCCCTGACGAGCATCACAAAAATCGACGCTCAAGTCAGAGGTGGCGAAACCCG
ACAGGACTATAAAGATACCAGGCGTTTCCCCCTGGAAGCTCCCTCGTGCGCTCTCCTGTTCCGACCCTGC
CGCTTACCGGATACCTGTCCGCCTTTCTCCCTTCGGGAAGCGTGGCGCTTTCTCATAGCTCACGCTGTAG
GTATCTCAGTTCGGTGTAGGTCGTTCGCTCCAAGCTGGGCTGTGTGCACGAACCCCCCGTTCAGCCCGAC
CGCTGCGCCTTATCCGGTAACTATCGTCTTGAGTCCAACCCGGTAAGACACGACTTATCGCCACTGGCAG
CAGCCACTGGTAACAGGATTAGCAGAGCGAGGTATGTAGGCGGTGCTACAGAGTTCTTGAAGTGGTGGCC
TAACTACGGCTACACTAGAAGAACAGTATTTGGTATCTGCGCTCTGCTGAAGCCAGTTACCTTCGGAAAA
AGAGTTGGTAGCTCTTGATCCGGCAAACAAACCACCGCTGGTAGCGGTGGTTTTTTTGTTTGCAAGCAGC
AGATTACGCGCAGAAAAAAAGGATCTCAAGAAGATCCTTTGATCTTTTCTACGGGGTCTGACGCTCAGTG
GAACGAAAACTCACGTTAAGGGATTTTGGTCATGAGATTATCAAAAAGGATCTTCACCTAGATCCTTTTA
AATTAAAAATGAAGTTTTAAATCAATCTAAAGTATATATGAGTAAACTTGGTCTGACAGTTACCAATGCT
TAATCAGTGAGGCACCTATCTCAGCGATCTGTCTATTTCGTTCATCCATAGTTGCCTGACTCCCCGTCGT
GTAGATAACTACGATACGGGAGGGCTTACCATCTGGCCCCAGTGCTGCAATGATACCGCGAGACCCACGC
TCACCGGCTCCAGATTTATCAGCAATAAACCAGCCAGCCGGAAGGGCCGAGCGCAGAAGTGGTCCTGCAA
CTTTATCCGCCTCCATCCAGTCTATTAATTGTTGCCGGGAAGCTAGAGTAAGTAGTTCGCCAGTTAATAG
TTTGCGCAACGTTGTTGCCATTGCTACAGGCATCGTGGTGTCACGCTCGTCGTTTGGTATGGCTTCATTC
AGCTCCGGTTCCCAACGATCAAGGCGAGTTACATGATCCCCCATGTTGTGCAAAAAAGCGGTTAGCTCCT
TCGGTCCTCCGATCGTTGTCAGAAGTAAGTTGGCCGCAGTGTTATCACTCATGGTTATGGCAGCACTGCA
TAATTCTCTTACTGTCATGCCATCCGTAAGATGCTTTTCTGTGACTGGTGAGTACTCAACCAAGTCATTC
TGAGAATAGTGTATGCGGCGACCGAGTTGCTCTTGCCCGGCGTCAATACGGGATAATACCGCGCCACATA
GCAGAACTTTAAAAGTGCTCATCATTGGAAAACGTTCTTCGGGGCGAAAACTCTCAAGGATCTTACCGCT
GTTGAGATCCAGTTCGATGTAACCCACTCGTGCACCCAACTGATCTTCAGCATCTTTTACTTTCACCAGC
GTTTCTGGGTGAGCAAAAACAGGAAGGCAAAATGCCGCAAAAAAGGGAATAAGGGCGACACGGAAATGTT
GAATACTCATACTCTTCCTTTTTCAATATTATTGAAGCATTTATCAGGGTTATTGTCTCATGAGCGGATA
CATATTTGAATGTATTTAGAAAAATAAACAAATAGGGGTTCCGCGCACATTTCCCCGAAAAGTGCCACCT
GACGTCGACGGATCGGGAGATCAACTTGTTTATTGCAGCTTATAATGGTTACAAATAAAGCAATAGCATC
ACAAATTTCACAAATAAAGCATTTTTTTCACTGCATTCTAGTTGTGGTTTGTCCAAACTCATCAATGTAT
CTTATCATGTCTGGATCAACTGGATAACTCAAGCTAACCAAAATCATCCCAAACTTCCCACCCCATACCC
TATTACCACTGCCAATTACCTGTGGTTTCATTTACTCTAAACCTGTGATTCCTCTGAATTATTTTCATTT
TAAAGAAATTGTATTTGTTAAATATGTACTACAAACTTAGTAGTTGGAAGGGCTAATTCACTCCCAAAGA
AGACAAGATATCCTTGATCTGTGGATCTACCACACACAAGGCTACTTCCCTGATTAGCAGAACTACACAC
CAGGGCCAGGGGTCAGATATCCACTGACCTTTGGATGGTGCTACAAGCTAGTACCAGTTGAGCCAGATAA
GGTAGAAGAGGCCAATAAAGGAGAGAACACCAGCTTGTTACACCCTGTGAGCCTGCATGGGATGGATGAC
CCGGAGAGAGAAGTGTTAGAGTGGAGGTTTGACAGCCGCCTAGCATTTCATCACGTGGCCCGAGAGCTGC
ATCCGGAGTACTTCAAGAACTGCTGATATCGAGCTTGCTACAAGGGACTTTCCGCTGGGGACTTTCCAGG
GAGGCGTGGCCTGGGCGGGACTGGGGAGTGGCGAGCCCTCAGATCCTGCATATAAGCAGCTGCTTTTTGC
CTGTACTGGGTCTCTCTGGTTAGACCAGATCTGAGCCTGGGAGCTCTCTGGCTAACTAGGGAACCCACTG
CTTAAGCCTCAATAAAGCTTGCCTTGAGTGCTTCAAGTAGTGTGTGCCCGTCTGTTGTGTGACTCTGGTA
ACTAGAGATCCCTCAGACCCTTTTAGTCAGTGTGGAAAATCTCTAGCAGTGGCGCCCGAACAGGGACTTG
AAAGCGAAAGGGAAACCAGAGGAGCTCTCTCGACGCAGGACTCGGCTTGCTGAAGCGCGCACGGCAAGAG
GCGAGGGGCGGCGACTGGTGAGTACGCCAAAAATTTTGACTAGCGGAGGCTAGAAGGAGAGAGATGGGTG
CGAGAGCGTCAGTATTAAGCGGGGGAGAATTAGATCGCGATGGGAAAAAATTCGGTTAAGGCCAGGGGGA
AAGAAAAAATATAAATTAAAACATATAGTATGGGCAAGCAGGGAGCTAGAACGATTCGCAGTTAATCCTG
GCCTGTTAGAAACATCAGAAGGCTGTAGACAAATACTGGGACAGCTACAACCATCCCTTCAGACAGGATC
AGAAGAACTTAGATCATTATATAATACAGTAGCAACCCTCTATTGTGTGCATCAAAGGATAGAGATAAAA
GACACCAAGGAAGCTTTAGACAAGATAGAGGAAGAGCAAAACAAAAGTAAGACCACCGCACAGCAAGCGG
CCGGCCGCTGATCTTCAGACCTGGAGGAGGAGATATGAGGGACAATTGGAGAAGTGAATTATATAAATAT
AAAGTAGTAAAAATTGAACCATTAGGAGTAGCACCCACCAAGGCAAAGAGAAGAGTGGTGCAGAGAGAAA
AAAGAGCAGTGGGAATAGGAGCTTTGTTCCTTGGGTTCTTGGGAGCAGCAGGAAGCACTATGGGCGCAGC
GTCAATGACGCTGACGGTACAGGCCAGACAATTATTGTCTGGTATAGTGCAGCAGCAGAACAATTTGCTG
AGGGCTATTGAGGCGCAACAGCATCTGTTGCAACTCACAGTCTGGGGCATCAAGCAGCTCCAGGCAAGAA
TCCTGGCTGTGGAAAGATACCTAAAGGATCAACAGCTCCTGGGGATTTGGGGTTGCTCTGGAAAACTCAT
TTGCACCACTGCTGTGCCTTGGAATGCTAGTTGGAGTAATAAATCTCTGGAACAGATTTGGAATCACACG
ACCTGGATGGAGTGGGACAGAGAAATTAACAATTACACAAGCTTAATACACTCCTTAATTGAAGAATCGC
AAAACCAGCAAGAAAAGAATGAACAAGAATTATTGGAATTAGATAAATGGGCAAGTTTGTGGAATTGGTT
TAACATAACAAATTGGCTGTGGTATATAAAATTATTCATAATGATAGTAGGAGGCTTGGTAGGTTTAAGA
ATAGTTTTTGCTGTACTTTCTATAGTGAATAGAGTTAGGCAGGGATATTCACCATTATCGTTTCAGACCC
ACCTCCCAACCCCGAGGGGACCCGACAGGCCCGAAGGAATAGAAGAAGAAGGTGGAGAGAGAGACAGAGA
CAGATCCATTCGATTAGTGAACGGATCGGCACTGCGTGCGCCAATTCTGCAGACAAATGGCAGTATTCAT
CCACAATTTTAAAAGAAAAGGGGGGATTGGGGGGTACAGTGCAGGGGAAAGAATAGTAGACATAATAGCA
ACAGACATACAAACTAAAGAATTACAAAAACAAATTACAAAAATTCAAAATTTTCGGGTTTATTACAGGG
ACAGCAGAGATCCAGTTTGGTTAGTACCGGGCCCGCTCTAGTCCGGAATCAGTCCTGCTCCTCGGCCACG
AAGTGCACGCAGTTGCCGGCCGGGTCGCGCAGGGCGAACTCCCGCCCCCACGGCTGCTCGCCGATCTCGG
TCATGGCCGGCCCGGAGGCGTCCCGGAAGTTCGTGGACACGACCTCCGACCACTCGGCGTACAGCTCGTC
CAGGCCGCGCACCCACACCCAGGCCAGGGTGTTGTCCGGCACCACCTGGTCCTGGACCGCGCTGATGAAC
AGGGTCACGTCGTCCCGGACCACACCGGCGAAGTCGTCCTCCACGAAGTCCCGGGAGAACCCGAGCCGGT
CGGTCCAGAACTCGACCGCTCCGGCGACGTCGCGCGCGGTGAGCACCGGAACGGCACTGGTCAACTTGGC
CATGGTGGCCCTCCTATAGTGAGTCGTATTATACTATGCCGATATACTATGCCGATGATTAATTGTCAAC
ACGTGCTGCAGGTCCGAGGTTCTAGACGTATTACCGCCATGCATTAGTTATTAATAGTAATCAATTACGG
GGTCATTAGTTCATAGCCCATATATGGAGTTCCGCGTTACATAACTTACGGTAAATGGCCCGCCTGGCTG
ACCGCCCAACGACCCCCGCCCATTGACGTCAATAATGACGTATGTTCCCATAGTAACGCCAATAGGGACT
TTCCATTGACGTCAATGGGTGGAGTATTTACGGTAAACTGCCCACTTGGCAGTACATCAAGTGTATCATA
TGCCAAGTACGCCCCCTATTGACGTCAATGACGGTAAATGGCCCGCCTGGCATTATGCCCAGTACATGAC
CTTATGGGACTTTCCTACTTGGCAGTACATCTACGTATTAGTCATCGCTATTACCATGGTGATGCGGTTT
TGGCAGTACATCAATGGGCGTGGATAGCGGTTTGACTCACGGGGATTTCCAAGTCTCCACCCCATTGACG
TCAATGGGAGTTTGTTTTGGCACCAAAATCAACGGGACTTTCCAAAATGTCGTAACAACTCCGCCCCATT
GACGCAAATGGGCGGTAGGCGTGTACGGTGGGAGGTCTATATAAGCAGAGCTCGTTTAGTGAACCGTCAG
ATCGCCTGGAGACGCCATCCACGCTGTTTTGACCTCCATAGAAGACACCGACTCTACTAGAGGATCTGCC
ACCAGCTAGCGCCATCATGGCTTGGACCAGCTTAATTCTTAGCTTGCTTGCCCTGTGCAGCGGTGCATCA
TCTGACATACAGATGACTCAGTCACCTAGCAGTCTGTCTGCTTCAGTCGGTGATAGGGTAACTATCACCT
GTCGGGCATCTCAGGATGTGTCCACGGCAGTTGCCTGGTACCAGCAGAAGCCCGGCAAGGCGCCTAAGTT
GCTTATCTATTCAGCTTCATTTTTGTATAGTGGGGTGCCTAGCCGGTTTAGCGGAAGTGGTTCTGGCACA
GACTTCACTTTGACAATCAGTTCCCTCCAACCGGAGGATTTCGCTACCTACTACTGTCAGCAGGGGTACG
GAAACCCCTTTACGTTTGGACAGGGCACTAAAGTGGAGATTAAGAGGGGAGGCGGAGGCTCCGGTGGGGG
AGGCTCTGGTGGTGGAGGTAGCGAGGTTCAGCTGGTGGAAAGTGGTGGCGGACTAGTACAGCCAGGCGGC
TCCCTGCGGCTGAGTTGCGCCGCGAGTGGCTTTACTATATCTGACTATTGGATCCATTGGGTCAGGCAAG
CCCCTGGGAAAGGATTGGAGTGGGTTGCTGGTATTACCCCCGCAGGTGGGTATACTTATTATGCAGATAG
CGTGAAAGGGAGGTTCACCATCTCTGCAGACACAAGCAAGAACACGGCCTACCTACAGATGAACTCTCTG
AGGGCAGAGGACACTGCCGTCTACTATTGCGCCCGATTTGTGTTTTTTCTACCCTACGCCATGGACTATT
GGGGACAGGGGACATTGGTAGGCGCCGGGACAGGAGGGTCTGGGGGTGGCACTGGCGGATCTGGAGGAGA
CTACAAGGACGATGACGACAACGGCGGATCGGGGGGGTCTGGTGGTAGTGGCGGTTCGGGGGGAGGTACC
GGTCTGGTCGTGGTTGCTGGAGTCCTGTTTTGTTATGGCTTGCTAGTGACAGTGGCTCTTTGTGTTGAAA
ACGAGAGCTTGTTTAAGGGGCCGCGTGATTACAACCCGATATCGAGCACCATTTGTCATTTGACGAATGA
ATCTGATGGGCACACAACATCGTTGTATGGTATTGGATTTGGTCCCTTCATCATTACAAACAAGCACTTG
TTTAGAAGAAATAATGGAACACTGTTGGTCCAATCACTACATGGTGTATTCAAGGTCAAGAACACCACGA
CTTTGCAACAACACCTCATTGATGGGAGGGACATGATAATTATTCGCATGCCTAAGGATTTCCCACCATT
TCCTCAAAAGCTGAAATTTAGAGAGCCACAAAGGGAAGAGCGCATATGTCTTGTGACAACCAACTTCCAA
ACTAAGAGCATGTCTAGCATGGTGTCAGACACTAGTTGCACATTCCCTTCATCTGATGGCATATTCTGGA
AGCATTGGATTCAAACCAAGGATGGGCAGTGTGGCAGTCCATTAGTATCAACTAGAGATGGGTTCATTGT
TGGTATACACTCAGCATCGAATTTCACCAACACAAACAATTATTTCACAAGCGTGCCGAAAAACTTCATG
GAATTGTTGACAAATCAGGAGGCGCAGCAGTGGGTTAGTGGTTGGCGATTAAATGCTGACTCAGTATTGT
GGGGGGGCCATAAAGTTTTCATGGTGAAACCTGAAGAGCCTTTTCAGCCAGTTAAGGAAGCGACTCAACT
CATGAATTAGGGCGCGCCGCTGCAAAGATGGATAAAGTTTTAAACAGAGAGGAATCTTTGCAGCTAATGG
ACCTTCTAGGTCTTGAAAGGAGTGGGAATTGGCTCCGGTGCCCGTCAGTGGGCAGAGCGCACATCGCCCA
CAGTCCCCGAGAAGTTGGGGGGAGGGGTTTTATGCGATGGAGTTTCCCCACACTGAGTGGGTGGAGACTG
AAGTTAGGCCAGCTTGGCACTTGATGTAATTCTCCTTGGAATTTGCCCTTTTTGAGTTTGGATCTTGGTT
CATTCTCAAGCCTCAGACAGTGGTTCAAAGTTTTTTTCTTCCATTTCAGGTGTCGTGACGTACGGCCACC
ATGGCTTCAAACTTTACTCAGTTCGTGCTCGTGGACAATGGTGGGACAGGGGATGTGACAGTGGCTCCTT
CTAATTTCGCTAATGGGGTGGCAGAGTGGATCAGCTCCAACTCACGGAGCCAGGCCTACAAGGTGACATG
CAGCGTCAGGCAGTCTAGTGCCCAGAAGAGAAAGTATACCATCAAGGTGGAGGTCCCCAAAGTGGCTACC
CAGACAGTGGGCGGAGTCGAACTGCCTGTCGCCGCTTGGAGGTCCTACCTGAACATGGAGCTCACTATCC
CAATTTTCGCTACCAATTCTGACTGTGAACTCATCGTGAAGGCAATGCAGGGGCTCCTCAAAGACGGTAA
TCCTATCCCTTCCGCCATCGCCGCTAACTCAGGTATCTACAGCGCTGGAGGAGGTGGAAGCGGAGGAGGA
GGAAGCGGAGGAGGAGGTAGCGGACCTAAGAAAAAGAGGAAGGTGGCGGCCGCTGGATCCCCTTCAGGGC
AGATCAGCAACCAGGCCCTGGCTCTGGCCCCTAGCTCCGCTCCAGTGCTGGCCCAGACTATGGTGCCCTC
TAGTGCTATGGTGCCTCTGGCCCAGCCACCTGCTCCAGCCCCTGTGCTGACCCCAGGACCACCCCAGTCA
CTGAGCGCTCCAGTGCCCAAGTCTACACAGGCCGGCGAGGGGACTCTGAGTGAAGCTCTGCTGCACCTGC
AGTTCGACGCTGATGAGGACCTGGGAGCTCTGCTGGGGAACAGCACCGATCCCGGAGTGTTCACAGATCT
GGCCTCCGTGGACAACTCTGAGTTTCAGCAGCTGCTGAATCAGGGCGTGTCCATGTCTCATAGTACAGCC
GAACCAATGCTGATGGAGTACCCCGAAGCCATTACCCGGCTGGTGACCGGCAGCCAGCGGCCCCCCGACC
CCGCTCCAACTCCCCTGGGAACCAGCGGCCTGCCTAATGGGCTGTCCGGAGATGAAGACTTCTCAAGCAT
CGCTGATATGGACTTTAGTGCCCTGCTGTCACAGATTTCCTCTAGTGGGCAGGGAGGAGGTGGAAGCGGC
TTCAGCGTGGACACCAGTGCCCTGCTGGACCTGTTCAGCCCCTCGGTGACCGTGCCCGACATGAGCCTGC
CTGACCTTGACAGCAGCCTGGCCAGTATCCAAGAGCTCCTGTCTCCCCAGGAGCCCCCCAGGCCTCCCGA
GGCAGAGAACAGCAGCCCGGATTCAGGGAAGCAGCTGGTGCACTACACAGCGCAGCCGCTGTTCCTGCTG
GACCCCGGCTCCGTGGACACCGGGAGCAACGACCTGCCGGTGCTGTTTGAGCTGGGAGAGGGCTCCTACT
TCTCCGAAGGGGACGGCTTCGCCGAGGACCCCACCATCTCCCTGCTGACAGGCTCGGAGCCTCCCAAAGC
CAAGGACCCCACTGTCTCCTGTACAGGCAGTGGAGAGGGCAGAGGAAGTCTGCTAACATGCGGTGACGTC
GAGGAGAATCCTGGCCCAACCATGAAAAAGCCTGAACTCACCGCTACCTCTGTCGAGAAGTTTCTGATCG
AAAAGTTCGACAGCGTCTCCGACCTGATGCAGCTCTCCGAGGGCGAAGAATCTCGGGCTTTCAGCTTCGA
TGTGGGAGGGCGTGGATATGTCCTGCGGGTGAATAGCTGCGCCGATGGTTTCTACAAAGATCGCTATGTT
TATCGGCACTTTGCATCCGCCGCTCTCCCTATTCCCGAAGTGCTTGACATTGGGGAGTTCAGCGAGAGCC
TGACCTATTGCATCTCCCGCCGTGCACAGGGTGTCACCTTGCAAGACCTGCCTGAAACCGAACTGCCCGC
TGTTCTCCAGCCCGTCGCCGAGGCCATGGATGCCATCGCTGCCGCCGATCTTAGCCAGACCAGCGGGTTC
GGCCCATTCGGACCTCAAGGAATCGGTCAATACACTACATGGCGCGATTTCATCTGCGCTATTGCTGATC
CCCATGTGTATCACTGGCAAACTGTGATGGACGACACCGTCAGTGCCTCCGTCGCCCAGGCTCTCGATGA
GCTGATGCTTTGGGCCGAGGACTGCCCCGAAGTCCGGCACCTCGTGCACGCCGATTTCGGCTCCAACAAT
GTCCTGACCGACAATGGCCGCATAACAGCCGTCATTGACTGGAGCGAGGCCATGTTCGGGGATTCCCAAT
ACGAGGTCGCCAACATCTTCTTCTGGAGGCCCTGGTTGGCTTGTATGGAGCAGCAGACCCGCTACTTCGA
GCGGAGGCATCCCGAGCTTGCAGGATCTCCTCGGCTCCGGGCTTATATGCTCCGCATTGGTCTTGACCAA
CTCTATCAGAGCTTGGTTGACGGCAATTTCGATGATGCAGCTTGGGCTCAGGGTCGCTGCGACGCAATCG
TCCGGTCCGGAGCCGGGACTGTCGGGCGTACACAAATCGCCCGCAGAAGCGCTGCCGTCTGGACCGATGG
CTGTGTGGAAGTGCTCGCCGATAGTGGAAACAGACGCCCCAGCACTCGTCCTAGGGCAAAGGATCTGCAG
TAATGAGAATTCGATATCAAGCTTATCGGTAATCAACCTCTGGATTACAAAATTTGTGAAAGATTGACTG
GTATTCTTAACTATGTTGCTCCTTTTACGCTATGTGGATACGCTGCTTTAATGCCTTTGTATCATGCTAT
TGCTTCCCGTATGGCTTTCATTTTCTCCTCCTTGTATAAATCCTGGTTGCTGTCTCTTTATGAGGAGTTG
TGGCCCGTTGTCAGGCAACGTGGCGTGGTGTGCACTGTGTTTGCTGACGCAACCCCCACTGGTTGGGGCA
TTGCCACCACCTGTCAGCTCCTTTCCGGGACTTTCGCTTTCCCCCTCCCTATTGCCACGGCGGAACTCAT
CGCCGCCTGCCTTGCCCGCTGCTGGACAGGGGCTCGGCTGTTGGGCACTGACAATTCCGTGGTGTTGTCG
GGGAAATCATCGTCCTTTCCTTGGCTGCTCGCCTGTGTTGCCACCTGGATTCTGCGCGGGACGTCCTTCT
GCTACGTCCCTTCGGCCCTCAATCCAGCGGACCTTCCTTCCCGCGGCCTGCTGCCGGCTCTGCGGCCTCT
TCCGCGTCTTCGCCTTCGCCCTCAGACGAGTCGGATCTCCCTTTGGGCCGCCTCCCCGCATCGATACCGT
CGACCTCGAGACCTAGAAAAACATGGAGCAATCACAAGTAGCAATACAGCAGCTACCAATGCTGATTGTG
CCTGGCTAGAAGCACAAGAGGAGGAGGAGGTGGGTTTTCCAGTCACACCTCAGGTACCTTTAAGACCAAT
GACTTACAAGGCAGCTGTAGATCTTAGCCACTTTTTAAAAGAAAAGAGGGGACTGGAAGGGCTAATTCAC
TCCCAACGAAGACAAGATCTGCTTTTTGCTTGTACTGGGTCTCTCTGGTTAGACCAGATCTGAGCCTGGG
AGCTCTCTGGCTAACTAGGGAACCCACTGCTTAAGCCTCAATAAAGCTTGCCTTGAGTGCTTCAAGTAGT
GTGTGCCCGTCTGTTGTGTGACTCTGGTAACTAGAGATCCCTCAGACCCTTTTAGTCAGTGTGGAAAATC
TCTAGCAGTAGTAGTTCATGTCATCTTATTATTCAGTATTTATAACTTGCAAAGAAATGAATATCAGAGA
GTGAGAGGCCTTGACATTGTTTAAACCCGCTGATCAGCCTCGACTGTGCCTTCTAGTTGCCAGCCATCTG
TTGTTTGCCCCTCCCCCGTGCCTTCCTTGACCCTGGAAGGTGCCACTCCCACTGTCCTTTCCTAATAAAA
TGAGGAAATTGCATCGCATTGTCTGAGTAGGTGTCATTCTATTCTGGGGGGTGGGGTGGGGCAGGACAGC
AAGGGGGAGGATTGGGAAGACAATAGCAGGCATGCTGGGGATGCGGTGGGCTCTATGGCTTCTGAGGCGG
AAAGAACCAGCTGGGGCTCTAGGGGGTATCCCC
[117 nt withheld, positions 11724-11840]
TCACGTTC
[91 nt withheld, positions 11849-11939]
A
[49 nt withheld, positions 11941-11989]
CCTTTGACGTTGGAGTCCACGTTCTTT
[37 nt withheld, positions 12017-12053]
ACCCTATCTCGGTCTATTCTTTTGATTTATAAGGGATTTTGCCGATTTCGGCCTATTGGTTAAAAAATGA
GCTGATTTAACAAAAATTTAACGCGAATTAATTCTGTGGAATGTGTGTCAGTTAGGGTGTGGAAAGTCCC
CAGGCTCCCCAGCAGGCAGAAGTATGCAAAGCATGCATCTCAATTAGTCAGCAACCAGGTGTGGAAAGTC
CCCAGGCTCCCCAGCAGGCAGAAGTATGCAAAGCATGCATCTCAATTAGTCAGCAACCATAGTCCCGCCC
CTAACTCCGCCCATCCCGCCCCTAACTCCGCCCAGTTCCGCCCATTCTCCGCCCCATGGCTGACTAATTT
TTTTTATTTATGCAGAGGCCGAGGCCGCCTCTGCCTCTGAGCTATTCCAGAAGTAGTGAGGAGGCTTTTT
TGGAGGCCTAGGCTTTTGCAAAAAGCTCCCGGGAGCTTGTATATCCATTTTCGGATCTGATCAGCACGTG
ATGAAAAAGCCTGAACTCACCGCGACGTCTGTCGAGAAGTTTCTGATCGAAAAGTTCGACAGCGTCTCCG
ACCTGATGCAGCTCTCGGAGGGCGAAGAATCTCGTGCTTTCAGCTTCGATGTAGGAGGGCGTGGATATGT
CCTGCGGGTAAATAGCTGCGCCGATGGTTTCTACAAAGATCGTTATGTTTATCGGCACTTTGCATCGGCC
GCGCTCCCGATTCCGGAAGTGCTTGACATTGGGGAATTCAGCGAGAGCCTGACCTATTGCATCTCCCGCC
GTGCACAGGGTGTCACGTTGCAAGACCTGCCTGAAACCGAACTGCCCGCTGTTCTGCAGCCGGTCGCGGA
GGCCATGGATGCGATCGCTGCGGCCGATCTTAGCCAGACGAGCGGGTTCGGCCCATTCGGACCGCAAGGA
ATCGGTCAATACACTACATGGCGTGATTTCATATGCGCGATTGCTGATCCCCATGTGTATCACTGGCAAA
CTGTGATGGACGACACCGTCAGTGCGTCCGTCGCGCAGGCTCTCGATGAGCTGATGCTTTGGGCCGAGGA
CTGCCCCGAAGTCCGGCACCTCGTGCACGCGGATTTCGGCTCCAACAATGTCCTGACGGACAATGGCCGC
ATAACAGCGGTCATTGACTGGAGCGAGGCGATGTTCGGGGATTCCCAATACGAGGTCGCCAACATCTTCT
TCTGGAGGCCGTGGTTGGCTTGTATGGAGCAGCAGACGCGCTACTTCGAGCGGAGGCATCCGGAGCTTGC
AGGATCGCCGCGGCTCCGGGCGTATATGCTCCGCATTGGTCTTGACCAACTCTATCAGAGCTTGGTTGAC
GGCAATTTCGATGATGCAGCTTGGGCGCAGGGTCGATGCGACGCAATCGTCCGATCCGGAGCCGGGACTG
TCGGGCGTACACAAATCGCCCGCAGAAGCGCGGCCGTCTGGACCGATGGCTGTGTAGAAGTACTCGCCGA
TAGTGGAAACCGACGCCCCAGCACTCGTCCGAGGGCAAAGGAATAGCACGTGCTACGAGATTTCGATTCC
ACCGCCGCCTTCTATGAAAGGTTGGGCTTCGGAATCGTTTTCCGGGACGCCGGCTGGATGATCCTCCAGC
GCGGGGATCTCATGCTGGAGTTCTTCGCCCACCCCAACTTGTTTATTGCAGCTTATAATGGTTACAAATA
AAGCAATAGCATCACAAATTTCACAAATAAAGCATTTTTTTCACTGCATTCTAGTTGTGGTTTGTCCAAA
CTCATCAATGTATCTTATCATGTCTGTATACCGTCGACCTCTAGCTAGAGCTTGGCGTAATCATGGTCAT
AGCTGTTTCCTGTGTGAAATTGTTATCCGCTCACAATTCCACACAACATACGAGCCGGAAGCATAAAGTG
TAAAGCCTGGGGTGCCTAATGAGTGAGCTAACTCACATTAATTGCGT
Features (pLannotate 1.2.2; 40 found; start..end, strand, type, name):
      6..98      -  CDS            lacI (fragment): lac repressor; lacI; The lac repressor binds to the lac operator to inhibit transcription in E. coli. This inhibition can be relieved by adding lactose or isopropyl-β-D-thiogalactopyranoside (IPTG).
    281..869     -  rep_origin     ori: high-copy-number ColE1/pMB1/pBR322/pUC origin of replication
   1040..1900    -  CDS            AmpR: β-lactamase; bla; confers resistance to ampicillin, carbenicillin, and related antibiotics
   1901..2005    -  promoter       AmpR promoter: bla
   2053..2187    +  polyA_signal   SV40 poly(A) signal: SV40 polyadenylation signal
   2354..2683    +  CDS            nef (fragment): NEF_HV1BR - Experimental evidence at protein level: Swiss-Prot protein existence level 1. Extracellular Nef protein targets CD4(+) T-lymphocytes for apoptosis by interacting with CXCR4 surface receptors (PubMed:14990729). From Human immunodeficiency virus type 1 group M subtype B (isolate BRU/LAI) (HIV-1).
   2731..2988    +  LTR            5' LTR (truncated): truncated 5' long terminal repeat (LTR) from HIV-1
   3035..3160    +  misc_feature   HIV-1 Ψ: packaging signal of human immunodeficiency virus type 1
   3144..3482    +  CDS            HIV-1 gag (fragment): gag protein from human immunodeficiency virus 1; gag
   3657..3890    +  misc_feature   RRE: The Rev response element (RRE) of HIV-1 allows for Rev-dependent mRNA export from the nucleus to the cytoplasm.
   4267..4367    +  CDS            Rev (fragment): human immunodeficiency virus 1 (HIV-1) Rev protein; rev; enhances nuclear export of unspliced and incompletely spliced viral mRNAs
   4417..4534    +  misc_feature   cPPT/CTS: central polypurine tract and central termination sequence of HIV-1
   4599..4973    -  CDS            BleoR: antibiotic-binding protein; Sh ble from Streptoalloteichus hindustanus; confers resistance to bleomycin, phleomycin, and Zeocin™
   4993..5040    -  promoter       EM7 promoter: synthetic bacterial promoter&nbsp
   5145..5448    +  enhancer       CMV enhancer: human cytomegalovirus immediate early enhancer
   5449..5652    +  promoter       CMV promoter: human cytomegalovirus (CMV) immediate early promoter
   5775..6098    +  CDS            IGKV1-39 (fragment): KV139_HUMAN - Experimental evidence at protein level: Swiss-Prot protein existence level 1. V region of the variable domain of immunoglobulin light chains that participates in the antigen recognition (PubMed:24600447). Immunoglobulins, also known as antibodies, are membrane-bound or secreted glycoproteins produced by B lymphocytes. In the recognition phase of humoral immunity, the membrane-bound immunoglobulins serve as receptors which, upon binding of a specific antigen, trigger the clonal expansion and differentiation of B lymphocytes into immunoglobulins- secreting plasma cells. Secreted im
   6183..6530    +  CDS            HV01_CANLF: Experimental evidence at protein level: Swiss-Prot protein existence level 1. From Canis lupus familiaris (Dog) (Canis familiaris).
   6654..6716    +  CDS            Cd28 (fragment): CD28_MOUSE - Experimental evidence at protein level: Swiss-Prot protein existence level 1. Involved in T-cell activation, the induction of cell proliferation and cytokine production and promotion of T-cell survival. Enhances the production of IL4 and IL10 in T-cells in conjunction with TCR/CD3 ligation and CD40L costimulation. From Mus musculus (Mouse).
   6726..7427    +  CDS            TEV protease: tobacco etch virus protease (Kapust et al., 2001)
   7448..7514    +  CDS            small t antigen (fragment): SV40 (simian virus 40) small t antigen
   7574..7749    +  intron         EF-1α intron A (fragment): truncated intron upstream of the start codon of human EF-1α
   7771..8160    +  CDS            CAPSD_BPMS2: Experimental evidence at protein level: Swiss-Prot protein existence level 1. Acts as a translational repressor of viral replicase synthesis late in infection. This latter function is the result of capsid protein interaction with an RNA hairpin which contains the replicase ribosome-binding site. From Escherichia phage MS2 (Bacteriophage MS2).
   8251..8793    +  CDS            Rela (fragment): TF65_MOUSE - Also known as Nfkb3. Experimental evidence at protein level: Swiss-Prot protein existence level 1. NF-kappa-B is a pleiotropic transcription factor present in almost all cell types and is the endpoint of a series of signal transduction events that are initiated by a vast array of stimuli related to many biological processes such as inflammation, immunity, differentiation, cell growth, tumorigenesis and apoptosis. NF-kappa-B is a homo- or heterodimeric complex formed by the Rel-like domain- containing proteins RELA/p65, RELB, NFKB1/p105, NFKB1/p50, REL and NFKB2/p52. The heterodime
   8818..9189    +  CDS            HSF1: C-terminal activation domain from the human heat shock transcription factor HSF1
   9262..10283   +  CDS            HygR (fragment): hygromycin B phosphotransferase confers resistance to hygromycin
  10297..10318   +  misc_feature   MCS (fragment): pBluescript multiple cloning site
  10321..10909   +  misc_feature   WPRE: woodchuck hepatitis virus posttranscriptional regulatory element
  10879..11112   +  CDS            nef (fragment): NEF_HV1Z2 - Experimental evidence at protein level: Swiss-Prot protein existence level 1. Extracellular Nef protein targets CD4(+) T-lymphocytes for apoptosis by interacting with CXCR4 surface receptors. From Human immunodeficiency virus type 1 group M subtype D (isolate Z2/CDC-Z34) (HIV-1).
  11114..11347   +  LTR            3' LTR (ΔU3): self-inactivating 3' long terminal repeat (LTR) from HIV-1
  11454..11678   +  polyA_signal   bGH poly(A) signal: bovine growth hormone polyadenylation signal
  11682..11703   +  promoter       SV40 promoter (fragment): SV40 enhancer and early promoter
  11724..12152   +  rep_origin     f1 ori (sequence partly withheld): f1 bacteriophage origin of replication; arrow indicates direction of (+) strand synthesis
  12166..12495   +  promoter       SV40 promoter: SV40 enhancer and early promoter
  12544..13569   +  CDS            HygR: aminoglycoside phosphotransferase from E. coli; aph(4)-Ia; confers resistance to hygromycin
  13579..13704   +  CDS            ble (fragment): BLE_KLEPN - Experimental evidence at protein level: Swiss-Prot protein existence level 1. Binding protein with a strong affinity to the bleomycin family of antibiotics. Binds to CL990; an antimitotic-antibiotic compound. From Klebsiella pneumoniae.
  13699..13820   +  polyA_signal   SV40 poly(A) signal: SV40 polyadenylation signal
  13891..13913   -  protein_bind   lac operator (fragment): The lac repressor binds to the lac operator to inhibit transcription in E. coli. This inhibition can be relieved by adding lactose or isopropyl-β-D-thiogalactopyranoside (IPTG). lac repressor encoded by lacI
  13917..13947   -  promoter       lac promoter: promoter for the E. coli lac operon
  13962..13983   -  protein_bind   CAP binding site: CAP binding activates transcription in the presence of cAMP. E. coli catabolite activator protein
