[The description below was written by a language model from this plasmid's Addgene catalogue record and pLannotate feature annotations shown in this document.]
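Description:
V1-MESA-45F-Tev-MS2-p65-HSF1 is a lentiviral mammalian expression plasmid built on the pGIPZ backbone, listed at about 14.2 kb (the sequenced record is slightly shorter, 13,990 nt). It is propagated in E. coli through a high-copy ColE1/pUC-type origin with ampicillin resistance. An f1 origin and an EM7-driven bleomycin/Zeocin resistance gene are also annotated. The transfer cassette carries the usual HIV-1 elements: a truncated 5' LTR, Ψ packaging signal with a gag fragment, RRE, cPPT/CTS, WPRE and a self-inactivating ΔU3 3' LTR. These allow packaging into replication-incompetent particles and integration into target cells. Hygromycin is the mammalian selection marker. One copy of the resistance gene sits inside the LTRs, and a second, driven by the SV40 promoter, lies in the backbone outside them.

The payload has two parts. Downstream of the CMV enhancer/promoter is the MESA (modular extracellular sensor architecture) protease chain. Its V1 ectodomain is annotated as immunoglobulin light- and heavy-chain variable-region matches, consistent with an antibody-derived binding domain. This is followed by an extracellular linker, a Flag tag (recorded as N-terminal on the insert), a segment matching CD28 that probably serves as the transmembrane region, and intracellular TEV protease. In this design, ligand-induced dimerisation brings the protease chain next to a partner target chain, supplied separately, so that TEV can cleave off a tethered effector.

The second insert is MS2-P65-HSF1, derived from a synergistic activation mediator vector. It fuses the MS2 coat protein to the p65 and HSF1 activation domains, and is recruited to MS2 hairpin-bearing guide RNAs to boost dCas9-based transcriptional activation. The catalogue lists CMV as its promoter, but the feature table shows only an EF-1α intron fragment immediately upstream, so the exact way it is expressed is unclear. The hygromycin gene follows directly after it, but the record does not annotate the linking element.
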