Addgene plasmid #84505: V1-MESA-45F-Tev-MS2-p65-HSF1
Purpose: MESA protease chain with V1-MESA ectodomain, 45 extracellular linkers, a flag tag, and Tev protease, MS2-P65-HSF1
Depositing lab: Joshua Leonard. Depositing organization: Northwestern University. Publication: Rewiring human cellular input-output using modular extracellular sensors. Schwarz KA, Daringer NM, Dolberg TB, Leonard JN. Nat Chem Biol. 2016 Dec 12. doi: 10.1038/nchembio.2253. PubMed 27941759.
Backbone
  Vector backbone: pGIPZ
  Backbone manufacturer: Open Biosystems
  Backbone size w/o insert (bp): 9213
  Total vector size (bp): 14162
  Vector type: Mammalian Expression, Lentiviral
  Selectable markers: Hygromycin
Growth in bacteria
  Bacterial resistance: Ampicillin, 100 μg/mL
  Growth temperature: 37°C
  Growth strain: NEB Stable
  Copy number: High Copy
Gene/Insert 1
  Gene/Insert name: V1-MESA-45F-Tev
  Species: H. sapiens (human), Synthetic
  Insert size (bp): 1587
  Promoter: CMV
  Tag / fusion protein: Flag (N terminal on insert)
  Cloning method: Restriction Enzyme; 5′ cloning site NheI (not destroyed); 3′ cloning site AscI (not destroyed)
  Sequencing primers: 5′ CGCAAATGGGCGGTAGGCGTG; 3′ CAAAAGACGGCAATATGGTGG
Gene/Insert 2
  Gene/Insert name: MS2-P65-HSF1
  Species: Synthetic
  Insert size (bp): 1419
  Promoter: CMV
  Cloning method: Restriction Enzyme; 5′ cloning site BsiWI (not destroyed); 3′ cloning site BsrGI (unknown if destroyed)
  Sequencing primers: 5′ GGACGTGGTTTTCCTTTG; 3′ CATGTTAGCAGACTTCCTC
Resource information
  A portion of this plasmid was derived from a plasmid made by: MS2-P65-HSF1 obtained from Feng Zhang lab at MIT (plasmid lenti MS2-P65-HSF1_Hygro - Addgene# 61426)
Terms and licenses: Academic/Nonprofit Terms; Industry Terms: Not Available to Industry
How to cite: V1-MESA-45F-Tev-MS2-p65-HSF1 was a gift from Joshua Leonard (Addgene plasmid # 84505 ; http://n2t.net/addgene:84505 ; RRID:Addgene_84505)
